>Addgene plasmid #216162 | TDP-REGv2 Triple Cryptic Cre recombinase in pTwist-CMV | addgene full sequence | sequence record 437755 | Addgene NGS Result
ATATATGGAGTTCCGCGTTACATAACTTACGGTAAATGGCCCGCCTGGCTGACCGCCCAACGACCCCCGC
CCATTGACGTCAATAATGACGTATGTTCCCATAGTAACGCCAATAGGGACTTTCCATTGACGTCAATGGG
TGGAGTATTTACGGTAAACTGCCCACTTGGCAGTACATCAAGTGTATCATATGCCAAGTACGCCCCCTAT
TGACGTCAATGACGGTAAATGGCCCGCCTGGCATTATGCCCAGTACATGACCTTATGGGACTTTCCTACT
TGGCAGTACATCTACGTATTAGTCATCGCTATTACCATGCTGATGCGGTTTTGGCAGTACATCAATGGGC
GTGGATAGCGGTTTGACTCACGGGGATTTCCAAGTCTCCACCCCATTGACGTCAATGGGAGTTTGTTTTG
GCACCAAAATCAACGGGACTTTCCAAAATGTCGTAACAACTCCGCCCCATTGACGCAAATGGGCGGTAGG
CGTGTACGGTGGGAGGTCTATATAAGCAGAGCTGGTTTAGTGAACCGTCAGATCAGATCTTTGTCGATCC
TACCATCCACTCGACACACCCGCCAGCGGCCGCTTCTTGGTGCCAGCTTATCATAGCGCTACCGGTCGCC
ACCATGCCCAAGAAGAAGAGGAAGGTGTCCAACCTGTTAACAGTCCACCAGAACCTACCTGCCCTTCCCG
TCGACGCTACGTCGGACGAGGTTCGGAAGAACCTGATGGACATGTTCCGGGACCGACAGGTAAGAATGCA
CATCACTTCTTGAGAGTATGGAGGAGTGAAATGACACTCAGTGCCAGAGTTACTGTATATCTACACTTTA
AAAGTGTAGCTTTTAAAAGATAAGCAAGCACAATCTTTTGTGTGTGTGTGTGTGAATGTGTGTGTGTGTG
TGTGTCACCCAGGCATTTAGCGAACACACGTGGAAGATGCTGCTTTCCGTCTGTCGGAGTTGGGCTGCGT
GGTGCAAGTTGAACAATCGTAAATGGTTTCCAGCCGGTATGCATCACCCCCCCAGCTAATTTTTTTTTGT
ATTTTTTACCGAGTCGGGGTTTCGCAATGTTGCCCAGGCTGGTCTCAGAGTCTCGCTCTGTTGTCTACGC
TGGAGTGCAGTAACATGAGCCACTGTGCCCGGCCAATCCTAAGAATTTCTTTTGCGGTGGTTGCAAGTCT
GGGCAGAACTCTTGTCAGGGGCTGTAACTGGACTTATCTTTACTCCTTTGTCAGAACCGGAGGACGTCAG
AGACTATTTGCTCTACCTGCAAGCCCGCGGACTAGCCGTTAAGACTATACAGCAGCATTTGGGACAATTA
AATATGTTGCACAGGTAAGAATGCACATCACTTCTTGAGAGTATGGAGGAGTGAAATGACACTCAGTGCC
AGAGTTACTGTATATCTACACTTTAAAAGTGTAGCTTTTAAAAGATAAGCAAGCACAATCTTTTGTGTGT
GTGTGTGTGAATGTGTGTGTGTGTGTGTGTCACCCAGGCGGTCCGGGCTTCCCCGGCCTTCGGATTCGAA
CGCAGTGAGCCTAGTCATGCGCCGGATTAGAAAGGAAAATGTTGACGCTGGAGAACGGGCAAAGCAAGTA
TGCATCACCCCCCCAGCTAATTTTTTTTTGTATTTTTTACCGAGTCGGGGTTTCGCAATGTTGCCCAGGC
TGGTCTCAGAGTCTCGCTCTGTTGTCTACGCTGGAGTGCAGTAACATGAGCCACTGTGCCCGGCCAATCC
TAAGAATTTCTTTTGCGGTGGTTGCAAGTCTGGGCAGAACTCTTGTCAGGGGCTGTAACTGGACTTATCT
TTACTCCTTTGTCAGGCTTTAGCGTTTGAGAGAACAGATTTTGATCAAGTGCGATCCCTTATGGAGAACT
CTGACCGTTGCCAAGACATAAGAAATCTTGCTTTCTTGGGCATCGCGTACAACACCTTACTGAGAATTGC
GGAGATTGCCCGGATTCGAGTCAAGGATATAAGCCGCACCGACGGAGGACGGATGCTCATCCACATTGGG
AGAACGAAAACCCTAGTGTCAACCGCCGGTGTGGAGAAAGCTCTGAGCCTTGGAGTCACAAAATTGGTCG
AGCGATGGATCAGGTAAGAATGCACATCACTTCTTGAGAGTATGGAGGAGTGAAATGACACTCAGTGCCA
GAGTTACTGTATATCTACACTTTAAAAGTGTAGCTTTTAAAAGATAAGCAAGCACAATCTTTTGTGTGTG
TGTGTGTGAATGTGTGTGTGTGTGTGTGTCACCCAGCGTTTCCGGTGTGGCCGACGATCCAAACAACTAT
CTATTCTGTCGGGTCCGTAAAAATGGGGTTGCGGCACCAAGCGCAACCTCCCAGTTGAGCACGAGGGCTC
TGGAAGGTATGCATCACCCCCCCAGCTAATTTTTTTTTGTATTTTTTACCGAGTCGGGGTTTCGCAATGT
TGCCCAGGCTGGTCTCAGAGTCTCGCTCTGTTGTCTACGCTGGAGTGCAGTAACATGAGCCACTGTGCCC
GGCCAATCCTAAGAATTTCTTTTGCGGTGGTTGCAAGTCTGGGCAGAACTCTTGTCAGGGGCTGTAACTG
GACTTATCTTTACTCCTTTGTCAGGTATCTTCGAAGCCACTCACCGACTGATCTACGGCGCAAAGGACGA
CTCCGGACAGCGATACCTTGCTTGGAGTGGGCATAGTGCACGGGTGGGGGCGGCTAGGGATATGGCTAGA
GCTGGAGTCTCAATCCCTGAAATTATGCAAGCTGGGGGTTGGACAAATGTTAATATTGTAATGAACTATA
TAAGAAACTTGGATAGTGAGACAGGGGCTATGGTGCGCCTGTTAGAAGATGGGGACGGCTCTGGATCTCC
GGCGGCGAAACGCGTGAAACTGGATTAAACAAATGGTAAGGAAGGGCACATCAATCTTTGCTTAATTGTC
CTTTACTCTAAAGATGTATTTTATCATACTGAATGCTAAACTTGATATCTCCTTTTAGGTCATTGATGTC
CTTCACCCCGGGAAGGCGACAGTGCCTAAGACAGAAATTCGGGAAAAACTAGCCAAAATGTACAAGACCA
CACCGGATGTCATCTTTGTATTTGGATTCAGAACTCAGTAAACTGGATCCGCAGGCCTCTGCTAGCTTGA
CTGACTGAGATACAGCGTACCTTCAGCTCACAGACATGATAAGATACATTGATGAGTTTGGACAAACCAC
AACTAGAATGCAGTGAAAAAAATGCTTTATTTGTGAAATTTGTGATGCTATTGCTTTATTTGTAACCATT
ATAAGCTGCAATAAACAAGTTAACAACAACAATTGCATTCATTTTATGTTTCAGGTTCAGGGGGAGGTGT
GGGAGGTTTTTTAAAGCAAGTAAAACCTCTACAAATGTGGTATTGGCCCATCTCTATCGGTATCGTAGCA
TAACCCCTTGGGGCCTCTAAACGGGTCTTGAGGGGTTTTTTGTGCCCCTCGGGCCGGATTGCTATCTACC
GGCATTGGCGCAGAAAAAAATGCCTGATGCGACGCTGCGCGTCTTATACTCCCACATATGCCAGATTCAG
CAACGGATACGGCTTCCCCAACTTGCCCACTTCCATACGTGTCCTCCTTACCAGAAATTTATCCTTAAGG
TCGTCAGCTATCCTGCAGGCGATCTCTCGATTTCGATCAAGACATTCCTTTAATGGTCTTTTCTGGACAC
CACTAGGGGTCAGAAGTAGTTCATCAAACTTTCTTCCCTCCCTAATCTCATTGGTTACCTTGGGCTATCG
AAACTTAATTAACCAGTCAAGTCAGCTACTTGGCGAGATCGACTTGTCTGGGTTTCGACTACGCTCAGAA
TTGCGTCAGTCAAGTTCGATCTGGTCCTTGCTATTGCACCCGTTCTCCGATTACGAGTTTCATTTAAATC
ATGTGAGCAAAAGGCCAGCAAAAGGCCAGGAACCGTAAAAAGGCCGCGTTGCTGGCGTTTTTCCATAGGC
TCCGCCCCCCTGACGAGCATCACAAAAATCGACGCTCAAGTCAGAGGTGGCGAAACCCGACAGGACTATA
AAGATACCAGGCGTTTCCCCCTGGAAGCTCCCTCGTGCGCTCTCCTGTTCCGACCCTGCCGCTTACCGGA
TACCTGTCCGCCTTTCTCCCTTCGGGAAGCGTGGCGCTTTCTCATAGCTCACGCTGTAGGTATCTCAGTT
CGGTGTAGGTCGTTCGCTCCAAGCTGGGCTGTGTGCACGAACCCCCCGTTCAGCCCGACCGCTGCGCCTT
ATCCGGTAACTATCGTCTTGAGTCCAACCCGGTAAGACACGACTTATCGCCACTGGCAGCAGCCACTGGT
AACAGGATTAGCAGAGCGAGGTATGTAGGCGGTGCTACAGAGTTCTTGAAGTGGTGGCCTAACTACGGCT
ACACTAGAAGAACAGTATTTGGTATCTGCGCTCTGCTGAAGCCAGTTACCTTCGGAAAAAGAGTTGGTAG
CTCTTGATCCGGCAAACAAACCACCGCTGGTAGCGGTGGTTTTTTTGTTTGCAAGCAGCAGATTACGCGC
AGAAAAAAAGGATCTCAAGAAGATCCTTTGATCTTTTCTACGGGGTCTGACGCTCAGTGGAACGAAAACT
CACGTTAAGGGATTTTGGTCATGAGATTATCAAAAAGGATCTTCACCTAGATCCTTTTAAATTAAAAATG
AAGTTTTAAATCAATCTAAAGTATATATGAGTAAACTTGGTCTGACAGTTACCAATGCTTAATCAGTGAG
GCACCTATCTCAGCGATCTGTCTATTTCGTTCATCCATAGTTGCATTTAAATTTCCGAACTCTCCAAGGC
CCTCGTCGGAAAATCTTCAAACCTTTCGTCCGATCCATCTTGCAGGCTACCTCTCGAACGAACTATCGCA
AGTCTCTTGGCCGGCCTTGCGCCTTGGCTATTGCTTGGCAGCGCCTATCGCCAGGTATTACTCCAATCCC
GAATATCCGAGATCGGGATCACCCGAGAGAAGTTCAACCTACATCCTCAATCCCGATCTATCCGAGATCC
GAGGAATATCGAAATCGGGGCGCGCCTGGTGTACCGAGAACGATCCTCTCAGTGCGAGTCTCGACGATCC
ATATCGTTGCTTGGCAGTCAGCCAGTCGGAATCCAGCTTGGGACCCAGGAAGTCCAATCGTCAGATATTG
TACTCAAGCCTGGTCACGGCAGCGTACCGATCTGTTTAAACCTAGATATTGATAGTCTGATCGGTCAACG
TATAATCGAGTCCTAGCTTTTGCAAACATCTATCAAGAGACAGGATCAGCAGGAGGCTTTCGCATGAGTA
TTCAACATTTCCGTGTCGCCCTTATTCCCTTTTTTGCGGCATTTTGCCTTCCTGTTTTTGCTCACCCAGA
AACGCTGGTGAAAGTAAAAGATGCTGAAGATCAGTTGGGTGCGCGAGTGGGTTACATCGAACTGGATCTC
AACAGCGGTAAGATCCTTGAGAGTTTTCGCCCCGAAGAACGCTTTCCAATGATGAGCACTTTTAAAGTTC
TGCTATGTGGCGCGGTATTATCCCGTATTGACGCCGGGCAAGAGCAACTCGGTCGCCGCATACACTATTC
TCAGAATGACTTGGTTGAGTATTCACCAGTCACAGAAAAGCATCTTACGGATGGCATGACAGTAAGAGAA
TTATGCAGTGCTGCCATAACCATGAGTGATAACACTGCGGCCAACTTACTTCTGACAACGATTGGAGGAC
CGAAGGAGCTAACCGCTTTTTTGCACAACATGGGGGATCATGTAACTCGCCTTGATCGTTGGGAACCGGA
GCTGAATGAAGCCATACCAAACGACGAGCGTGACACCACGATGCCTGTAGCAATGGCAACAACCTTGCGT
AAACTATTAACTGGCGAACTACTTACTCTAGCTTCCCGGCAACAGTTGATAGACTGGATGGAGGCGGATA
AAGTTGCAGGACCACTTCTGCGCTCGGCCCTTCCGGCTGGCTGGTTTATTGCTGATAAATCTGGAGCCGG
TGAGCGTGGGTCTCGCGGTATCATTGCAGCACTGGGGCCAGATGGTAAGCCCTCCCGTATCGTAGTTATC
TACACGACGGGGAGTCAGGCAACTATGGATGAACGAAATAGACAGATCGCTGAGATAGGTGCCTCACTGA
TTAAGCATTGGTAACCGATTCTAGGTGCATTGGCGCAGAAAAAAATGCCTGATGCGACGCTGCGCGTCTT
ATACTCCCACATATGCCAGATTCAGCAACGGATACGGCTTCCCCAACTTGCCCACTTCCATACGTGTCCT
CCTTACCAGAAATTTATCCTTAAGATCCCGAATCGTTTAAACTCGACTCTGGCTCTATCGAATCTCCGTC
GTTTCGAGCTTACGCGAACAGCCGTGGCGCTCATTTGCTCGTCGGGCATCGAATCTCGTCAGCTATCGTC
AGCTTACCTTTTTGGCAGCGATCGCGGCTCCCGACATCTTGGACCATTAGCTCCACAGGTATCTTCTTCC
CTCTAGTGGTCATAACAGCAGCTTCAGCTACCTCTCAATTCAAAAAACCCCTCAAGACCCGTTTAGAGGC
CCCAAGGGGTTATGCTATCAATCGTTGCGTTACACACACAAAAAACCAACACACATCCATCTTCGATGGA
TAGCGATTTTATTATCTAACTGCTGATCGAGTGTAGCCAGATCTAGTAATCAATTACGGGGTCATTAGTT
CATAGCCC
Features (pLannotate 1.2.2; 21 found; start..end, strand, type, name):
     16..319     +  enhancer       CMV enhancer: human cytomegalovirus immediate early enhancer
    392..409     -  promoter       CMV promoter (fragment): human cytomegalovirus (CMV) immediate early promoter
    472..523     +  promoter       CMVd2 promoter: truncated human cytomegalovirus (CMV) immediate early promoter that yields moderately reduced expression relative to the full-length promoter
    658..759     +  CDS            cre (fragment): RECR_BPP1 - Experimental evidence at protein level: Swiss-Prot protein existence level 1. Catalyzes site-specific recombination between two 34-base- pair LOXP sites. Its role is to maintain the phage genome as a monomeric unit-copy plasmid in the lysogenic state. From Escherichia phage P1 (Bacteriophage P1).
    920..1342    +  CDS            cre (fragment): RECR_BPP1 - Experimental evidence at protein level: Swiss-Prot protein existence level 1. Catalyzes site-specific recombination between two 34-base- pair LOXP sites. Its role is to maintain the phage genome as a monomeric unit-copy plasmid in the lysogenic state. From Escherichia phage P1 (Bacteriophage P1).
   1506..2111    +  CDS            cre (fragment): RECR_BPP1 - Experimental evidence at protein level: Swiss-Prot protein existence level 1. Catalyzes site-specific recombination between two 34-base- pair LOXP sites. Its role is to maintain the phage genome as a monomeric unit-copy plasmid in the lysogenic state. From Escherichia phage P1 (Bacteriophage P1).
   2275..2856    +  CDS            cre (fragment): RECR_BPP1 - Experimental evidence at protein level: Swiss-Prot protein existence level 1. Catalyzes site-specific recombination between two 34-base- pair LOXP sites. Its role is to maintain the phage genome as a monomeric unit-copy plasmid in the lysogenic state. From Escherichia phage P1 (Bacteriophage P1).
   2999..3118    +  CDS            RPS24 (fragment): RS24_HUMAN - Experimental evidence at protein level: Swiss-Prot protein existence level 1. Required for processing of pre-rRNA and maturation of 40S ribosomal subunits. From Homo sapiens (Human).
   3190..3311    -  polyA_signal   SV40 poly(A) signal: SV40 polyadenylation signal
   3334..3403    -  CDS            large T antigen (fragment): large T antigen from SV40 (simian virus 40)
   3426..3472    +  terminator     T7 terminator: transcription terminator for bacteriophage T7 RNA polymerase
   3502..3638    +  terminator     rrnG terminator: transcription terminator from the E. coli ribosomal RNA rrnG operon (Albrechtsen et al., 1991)
   3683..3754    +  misc_feature   3' β-globin insulator: insulator downstream of the human β-globin locus (Farrell et al., 2002)
   3980..4568    -  rep_origin     ori: high-copy-number ColE1/pMB1/pBR322/pUC origin of replication
   4740..4804    -  CDS            bla(M) (fragment): β-lactamase lacking the signal sequence; bla(M); allows cytosolic expression of β-lactamase
   5314..6174    +  CDS            AmpR: β-lactamase; bla; confers resistance to ampicillin, carbenicillin, and related antibiotics
   6187..6323    +  terminator     rrnG terminator: transcription terminator from the E. coli ribosomal RNA rrnG operon (Albrechtsen et al., 1991)
   6475..6546    +  misc_feature   5' β-globin insulator: insulator upstream of the human β-globin locus (Farrell et al., 2002)
   6551..6597    -  terminator     T7 terminator: transcription terminator for bacteriophage T7 RNA polymerase
   6615..6663    -  polyA_signal   poly(A) signal: synthetic polyadenylation signal
   6694..6728    +  enhancer       CMV enhancer (fragment): human cytomegalovirus immediate early enhancer
