[The description below was written by a language model from this plasmid's Addgene catalogue record and pLannotate feature annotations shown in this document.]
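Description:
TDP-REGv2 Triple Cryptic Cre recombinase in pTwist-CMV is a 6.7 kb mammalian expression plasmid designed to produce Cre recombinase only in cells that have lost TDP-43 function. It is built on the pTwist CMV backbone and is propagated in E. coli through a high-copy ColE1/pUC-type origin with ampicillin selection (AmpR). The bacterial module is flanked by rrnG and T7 transcription terminators and short β-globin insulator elements. The record notes that a UG-rich region in the insert is prone to recombination, so a recombination-deficient "stable" bacterial strain is required.

The expression cassette is driven by the CMV enhancer and promoter and ends in an SV40 polyadenylation signal. The insert is Cre carrying an N-terminal SV40 NLS and a C-terminal c-Myc NLS. In the feature table, the Cre coding sequence appears as four separate fragments split by three unannotated gaps of roughly 160 nt. This matches the "triple cryptic" name, suggesting three engineered TDP-43-regulated cryptic splicing elements interrupting the reading frame. The record does not spell out the exact splicing logic, but the stated outcome is functional Cre only when TDP-43 activity is absent. A short match to human RPS24 lies downstream of the last Cre fragment, and its role is not explained.

The plasmid can be used to convert TDP-43 loss of function, as studied in ALS and FTD, into recombination of loxP-flanked reporters or alleles. The depositor advises against lentiviral packaging because splicing of the viral RNA before packaging may remove the regulated regions. Transient transfection, AAV, piggyBac or other DNA-based integration routes are recommended instead.
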