Addgene plasmid #216162: TDP-REGv2 Triple Cryptic Cre recombinase in pTwist-CMV
Purpose: Expresses Cre recombinase in cells lacking TDP-43 function. Note: It is not recommended to produce lentiviruses containing TDP-REG sequences – see Depositor Comments
Depositing lab: Pietro Fratta. Depositing organization: Francis Crick Institute. Publication: Creation of de novo cryptic splicing for ALS and FTD precision medicine. Wilkins OG, Chien MZYJ, Wlaschin JJ, Barattucci S, Harley P, Mattedi F, Mehta PR, Pisliakova M, Ryadnov E, Keuss MJ, Thompson D, Digby H, Knez L, Simkin RL, Diaz JA, Zanovello M, Brown AL, Darbey A, Karda R, Fisher EMC, Cunningham TJ, Le Pichon CE, Ule J, Fratta P. Science. 2024 Oct 4;386(6717):61-69. doi: 10.1126/science.adk2539. Epub 2024 Oct 3. PubMed 39361759.
Backbone
  Vector backbone: pTwist CMV
  Vector type: Mammalian Expression, Cre/Lox
Growth in bacteria
  Bacterial resistance: Ampicillin, 100 μg/mL
  Growth temperature: 37°C
  Growth strain: NEB Stable
  Growth instructions: MUST use stable bacterial line to avoid recombination of UG-rich region (e.g. Stbl3, NEB Stable)
  Copy number: High Copy
Gene/Insert
  Gene/Insert name: Cre recombinase with N-terminal SV40 NLS and C-terminal c-Myc NLS
Terms and licenses: Academic/Nonprofit Terms; Industry Terms: Not Available to Industry
Depositor comments: Please visit https://doi.org/10.1101/2023.11.15.565967 for bioRxiv preprint. Note: Due to the splicing of lentiviral RNAs prior to viral packaging, which may remove the alternatively-spliced regions of the TDP-REG sequences, we recommend using alternative systems that do not require a transcribed intermediate (transient transfection, AAV, piggybac or other DNA integrases or recombinases). One approach described in the literature is to use reverse-complemented splicing minigene sequences in lentiviruses, preventing splicing before packaging (e.g. DOI: 10.1038/s41587-022-01224-2). However, this may cause additional issues, such as lowered titres (due to competing promoters on the reverse strand) or the pre-packaging splicing of unannotated splice sites that occur by random chance in the reverse complement sequence (we have observed this phenomenon via Nanopore sequencing of lentiviral RNA). As such, we are also hesitant to recommend this approach.
How to cite: TDP-REGv2 Triple Cryptic Cre recombinase in pTwist-CMV was a gift from Pietro Fratta (Addgene plasmid # 216162 ; http://n2t.net/addgene:216162 ; RRID:Addgene_216162)
